Addgene plasmid #123268: pCEP4-CH111gp160
Purpose: Mammalian expression plasmid for Env from the CH111 HIV-1 isolate
Depositing lab: Erik Procko. Depositing organization: University of Illinois at Urbana-Champaign. Publication: Conformational engineering of HIV-1 Env based on mutational tolerance in the CD4 and PG16 bound states. Heredia JD, Park J, Choi H, Gill KS, Procko E. J Virol. 2019 Mar 20. pii: JVI.00219-19. doi: 10.1128/JVI.00219-19. PubMed 30894475.
Backbone
  Vector backbone: pCEP4
  Backbone manufacturer: Invitrogen
  Backbone size w/o insert (bp): 10393
  Total vector size (bp): 12733
  Vector type: Mammalian Expression
  Selectable markers: Hygromycin
Growth in bacteria
  Bacterial resistance: Ampicillin, 100 μg/mL
  Growth temperature: 37°C
  Growth strain: DH5alpha
  Copy number: High Copy
Gene/Insert
  Gene/Insert name: HIV-1 (AD8) Env (alt names: gp160; Env)
  Species: Human immunodeficiency virus 1
  Insert size (bp): 2562
  Mutation: Codon-optimized synthetic gene
  GenBank ID: EF117258
  Promoter: CMV
  Tag / fusion protein: CD5 leader peptide (N terminal on insert)
  Cloning method: Restriction Enzyme; 5′ cloning site NheI (not destroyed); 3′ cloning site XhoI (not destroyed)
  Sequencing primers: 5′ CMV_fwd; 3′ EBV_rev
Terms and licenses: Academic/Nonprofit Terms; Industry Terms: Not Available to Industry
How to cite: pCEP4-CH111gp160 was a gift from Erik Procko (Addgene plasmid # 123268 ; http://n2t.net/addgene:123268 ; RRID:Addgene_123268)
