[The description below was written by a language model from this plasmid's Addgene catalogue record and pLannotate feature annotations shown in this document.]
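Description:
pCEP4-CH111gp160 is a 12.7 kb mammalian expression plasmid built on the Invitrogen pCEP4 episomal backbone and carrying full-length HIV-1 Env (gp160). The plasmid name and stated purpose assign the insert to the CH111 isolate, whereas the insert-name field reads "HIV-1 (AD8) Env"; the record does not resolve this discrepancy. The insert is a codon-optimized synthetic gene of about 2.6 kb cloned between NheI and XhoI sites, both retained. It carries an N-terminal CD5 leader peptide, a heterologous signal sequence commonly substituted for the native Env leader to direct the protein into the secretory pathway. Transcription is driven by the human cytomegalovirus immediate-early enhancer and promoter and terminated by an SV40 polyadenylation signal. The annotated env reading frame spans most of the insert and includes the gp41 fusion subunit, consistent with an uncleaved gp160 precursor that can be processed and displayed on the cell surface.

In E. coli the plasmid replicates from a high-copy ColE1/pUC-type origin and is selected with ampicillin through β-lactamase. In mammalian cells the Epstein-Barr virus oriP origin together with the encoded EBNA1 protein allows the plasmid to persist as an extrachromosomal episome. A hygromycin B phosphotransferase cassette, with an HSV thymidine kinase promoter and poly(A) signal, permits selection of cells that retain it. The short herpesvirus, tetracycline-resistance, rop and large T antigen fragments in the feature table are backbone remnants rather than functional genes. The associated publication concerns conformational engineering of Env based on mutational tolerance in the CD4- and PG16-bound states, which suggests use for expressing Env in human cells for ligand- and antibody-binding studies.
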