Features (pLannotate 1.2.2; 22 found; start..end, strand, type, name):
     19..2553    +  CDS            env: ENV_HV1V9 - Experimental evidence at protein level: Swiss-Prot protein existence level 1. [Transmembrane protein gp41]: Acts as a class I viral fusion protein. Under the current model, the protein has at least 3 conformational states: pre-fusion native state, pre-hairpin intermediate state, and post-fusion hairpin state. During fusion of viral and target intracellular membranes, the coiled coil regions (heptad repeats) assume a trimer-of-hairpins structure, positioning the fusion peptide in close proximity to the C-terminal region of the ectodomain. The formation of this structure appears to d
   2582..2716    -  polyA_signal   SV40 poly(A) signal: SV40 polyadenylation signal
   2739..2822    -  CDS            large T antigen (fragment): large T antigen from SV40 (simian virus 40)
   2825..2865    +  CDS            rop (fragment): Rop protein, which maintains plasmids at low copy number; rop
   2977..2995    -  misc_feature   MCS (fragment): pUC18/19 multiple cloning site
   3441..5230    -  rep_origin     oriP: Epstein-Barr virus oriP replication origin (Yates et al., 2000)
   5231..5449    -  CDS            gL (fragment): GL_EBVB9 - Experimental evidence at protein level: Swiss-Prot protein existence level 1. The heterodimer glycoprotein H-glycoprotein L is required for the fusion of viral and plasma membranes leading to virus entry into the host cell. Acts as a functional inhibitor of gH and maintains gH in an inhibited form. Upon binding to host integrins, gL dissociates from gH leading to activation of the viral fusion glycoproteins gB and gH. Fusion of EBV with B-lymphocytes requires the additional receptor- binding protein gp42, which forms a complex with gH/gL. The heterodimer gH/gL targets also host EPHA
   5532..7457    -  CDS            EBNA1: Epstein-Barr nuclear antigen 1, also known as EBNA-1 crucial for latent viral infection, and for episomal amplification of vectors containing the oriP origin (Okita et al., 2013)
   7495..7839    -  CDS            BRRF2_EBVB9 (fragment): Protein inferred from homology: Swiss-Prot protein existence level 3. From Epstein-Barr virus (strain B95-8) (HHV-4) (Human herpesvirus 4).
   7842..7865    -  promoter       tet promoter (fragment): E. coli promoter for tetracycline efflux protein gene
   7978..8082    +  promoter       AmpR promoter: bla
   8083..8943    +  CDS            AmpR: β-lactamase; bla; confers resistance to ampicillin, carbenicillin, and related antibiotics
   9114..9702    +  rep_origin     ori: high-copy-number ColE1/pMB1/pBR322/pUC origin of replication
   9748..9906    -  CDS            TcR (fragment): tetracycline efflux protein; tet; confers resistance to tetracycline
  10027..10227   -  CDS            MDV035 (fragment): UL24_GAHVM - Protein inferred from homology: Swiss-Prot protein existence level 3. May play a role in the dispersal of host nucleolin from the nucleolus throughout the nucleus leading to a decrease in ribosome biogenesis. From Gallid herpesvirus 2 (strain Chicken/Md5/ATCC VR-987) (GaHV-2) (Marek's disease herpesvirus type 1).
  10216..10278   +  promoter       Mini-TK promoter: minimal herpes simplex virus (HSV) thymidine kinase promoter
  10321..11358   +  CDS            HygR: hygromycin B phosphotransferase confers resistance to hygromycin
  11400..11448   +  polyA_signal   HSV TK poly(A) signal: herpes simplex virus thymidine kinase polyadenylation signal (Cole and Stacy, 1985)
  11648..11872   +  CDS            gH (fragment): GH_HHV11 - Experimental evidence at protein level: Swiss-Prot protein existence level 1. The heterodimer glycoprotein H-glycoprotein L is required for the fusion of viral and plasma membranes leading to virus entry into the host cell. Following initial binding to host receptor, membrane fusion is mediated by the fusion machinery composed of gB and the heterodimer gH/gL. May also be involved in the fusion between the virion envelope and the outer nuclear membrane during virion morphogenesis. From Human herpesvirus 1 (strain 17) (HHV-1) (Human herpes simplex virus 1).
  11903..11928   -  CDS            bla(M) (fragment): β-lactamase lacking the signal sequence; bla(M); allows cytosolic expression of β-lactamase
  12102..12481   +  enhancer       CMV enhancer: human cytomegalovirus immediate early enhancer
  12483..12682   +  promoter       CMV promoter: human cytomegalovirus (CMV) immediate early promoter
>Addgene plasmid #123268 | pCEP4-CH111gp160 | depositor full sequence | sequence record 235229 | pCEP4-CH111gp160 sequence 12733 bps
GCCACCATGCCCATGGGTAGTCTGCAGCCTTTGGCTACTCTTTACTTGTTGGGTATGTTGGTAGCGAGCG
TCCTCGCAGTCGGGAATTTGTGGGTTACAGTTTATTACGGGGTCCCGGTGTGGAAGGAGGCGACGACCAC
ATTGTTTTGCGCCTCCGATGCAAAGGCTTACGACACGGAAGTTCACAACGTTTGGGCCACCCATGCGTGC
GTGCCTACGGACCCTAATCCACAGGAGATGTTCATGCCCAATGTCACCGAAAATTTTAATATGTGGAAAA
ACGACATGGTAAATCAAATGCATGAGGATGTCATAAGTCTCTGGGACCAAAGTCTGAAGCCATGCGTGAA
ATTGACCCCGCTCTGCGTGACACTGGAGTGTAAAAACGTGTCACGAAATAATTCCAGTTCAAATGGTACT
GGTACAAACAATGAAGCGTATCGAGAGGGAATGAAGGAAATAAAGAACTGCTCTTTTAATGCCACTGCCG
AGCTTAGAGACCGGAAGCAGAACGTGTATGCACTGTTTTACAGGCTTGACATCGTACCTCTTGCGGAGAA
CAGTAGCGAATATAGGCTTATCAATTGCAACACCAGCGCAATTACTCAAGCCTGCCCCAAAGTGACTTTT
GACCCGATTCCTATACACTACTGCACACCAGCAGGGTACGCAATTCTTAAGTGTAGCGACAAAACCTTCA
ACGGCACTGGCCCCTGTTCAAATGTCTCCACAGTTCAATGTACTCACGGAATACGACCGGTCGTAAGTAC
ACAGTTGCTGCTGAACGGTTCTCTGGCCGAAGAGGAGATCATCATCCGCTCTGAGAACCTCACGAACAAT
GCCAAGACAATAATCGTACAGCTTAACCAGAGCGTGGAAATAGTTTGCACACGCCCTAACAATAACACTA
GAAAGTCAATCAGGATCGGACCAGGGCAGACGTTTTATGCGACAGGAGGAATAATAGGCGACATCCGACA
AGCGTACTGTAACATTTCCCGGAATAAATGGAACGAGACATTGAGAATGGTAGGTAAAAAATTGGCGGAA
CATTTTCCTAACAAAACCATCAATTTTACATCCTCCTCCGGGGGAGATCTGGAAATCACGACGCACAGTT
TTACGTGTAGGGGAGAATTCTTCTATTGCAACACCTCCGGACTGTTTAATGGTACGTACATGCCCAACGG
TACGTATATGTTCAACTCTACGAATGCCACGATCACAATCCCGTGTAGAATTAAGCAGATCATCAATATG
TGGCAAGGGGTCGGCCGAGCCATATATGCTCCGCCTATAGCGGGCAATATCACCTGCAAATCCAACATAA
CGGGTCTTCTTCTTGTACGCGACGGTGGAGAAACAAACGATACCAATACCACCGAGACATTTAGACCAGG
CGGAGGAGATATGCGAGATAATTGGCGGAGCGAATTGTACAAGTACAAGGTGGTCGAGATAAAGCCTTTG
GGTGTGGCACCCACGGGCGCAAAGCGCAGAATAGTCGGAAGAGAAAAGAGAGCAGTTGGGCTCGGCGCTG
CTTTTCTTGGTTTCCTCAGCGTTGCCGGTAGTACGATGGGAGCAGCGTCAATGACCCTGACTGTCCAAGC
GCGACAGCTCCTTAGCGGAATAGTGCAACAACAGAGCAACCTGCTGCGGGCAATTGAAGCACAGCAGCAT
TTGCTCCAACTGACTGTCTGGGGTATAAAGCAACTGCAGGCCAGGGTTTTGGCCATAGAGAGATACCTCA
AAGATCAACAGCTCCTGGGTATCTGGGGGTGTTCAGGAAAGCTCATCTGTACGACCACAGTACCCTGGAA
CTCTTCCTGGAGCAATAAAAACCTTACTGAGATCTGGGATAATATGACTTGGATGCAGTGGGACAAGGAA
ATCTCCAACTACACCAATACGATTTATTGGTTGCTTGAGGAGTCACAGAATCAGCAAGAGAAGAACGAAA
AGGATCTCCTCGCCCTCGATTCATGGAACAATTTGTGGAACTGGTTCGATATTTCTAAATGGCTGTGGTA
CATCAAGATATTCATAATGATCGTCGGCGGACTTATCGGTCTCCGAATCATATTTGCGGTACTCAGTATC
GTGAACAGGGTACGGCAAGGGTACAGTCCCCTTAGCTTTCAAACACTTACCCCGAACCCTGGCGGACCTG
ACAGGCTTGGACGAATCGAGGAGGAAGGAGGAGAACAAGATCGCCGCAGGTCTATTAGACTGGTATCCGG
CTTCCTCGCGCTTGCGTGGGACGATTTGCGAAACTTGTGTTTGTTTAGTTATCATCAGTTGAGGGATTTC
ATCCTCGTCGCGGCGCGCGTCGTCGAGCTTTTGGGTCAAAGAGGATGGGAAGCGCTCAAGTACCTCGGCA
GTTTGGTACAATATTGGGGGCAAGAATTGAAAAAATCTGCTATCTCACTGATTGATACTATTGCCATAGC
CGTTGCTGAAGGAACTGATCGGATTATAGAGTTGATCCAGGGCCTTTGCCGCGCTATATACCATATTCCA
CGAAGGATCCGGCAGGGATTTGAGGCAGCGTTGCAATAGTAACTCGAGGCCGGCAAGGCCGGATCCAGAC
ATGATAAGATACATTGATGAGTTTGGACAAACCACAACTAGAATGCAGTGAAAAAAATGCTTTATTTGTG
AAATTTGTGATGCTATTGCTTTATTTGTAACCATTATAAGCTGCAATAAACAAGTTAACAACAACAATTG
CATTCATTTTATGTTTCAGGTTCAGGGGGAGGTGTGGGAGGTTTTTTAAAGCAAGTAAAACCTCTACAAA
TGTGGTATGGCTGATTATGATCCGGCTGCCTCGCGCGTTTCGGTGATGACGGTGAAAACCTCTGACACAT
GCAGCTCCCGGAGACGGTCACAGCTTGTCTGTAAGCGGATGCCGGGAGCAGACAAGCCCGTCAGGGCGCG
TCAGCGGGTGTTGGCGGGTGTCGGGGCGCAGCCATGAGGTCGACTCTAGAGGATCGATCCCCGCCCCGGA
CGAACTAAACCTGACTACGACATCTCTGCCCCTTCTTCGCGGGGCAGTGCATGTAATCCCTTCAGTTGGT
TGGTACAACTTGCCAACTGGGCCCTGTTCCACATGTGACACGGGGGGGGACCAAACACAAAGGGGTTCTC
TGACTGTAGTTGACATCCTTATAAATGGATGTGCACATTTGCCAACACTGAGTGGCTTTCATCCTGGAGC
AGACTTTGCAGTCTGTGGACTGCAACACAACATTGCCTTTATGTGTAACTCTTGGCTGAAGCTCTTACAC
CAATGCTGGGGGACATGTACCTCCCAGGGGCCCAGGAAGACTACGGGAGGCTACACCAACGTCAATCAGA
GGGGCCTGTGTAGCTACCGATAAGCGGACCCTCAAGAGGGCATTAGCAATAGTGTTTATAAGGCCCCCTT
GTTAACCCTAAACGGGTAGCATATGCTTCCCGGGTAGTAGTATATACTATCCAGACTAACCCTAATTCAA
TAGCATATGTTACCCAACGGGAAGCATATGCTATCGAATTAGGGTTAGTAAAAGGGTCCTAAGGAACAGC
GATATCTCCCACCCCATGAGCTGTCACGGTTTTATTTACATGGGGTCAGGATTCCACGAGGGTAGTGAAC
CATTTTAGTCACAAGGGCAGTGGCTGAAGATCAAGGAGCGGGCAGTGAACTCTCCTGAATCTTCGCCTGC
TTCTTCATTCTCCTTCGTTTAGCTAATAGAATAACTGCTGAGTTGTGAACAGTAAGGTGTATGTGAGGTG
CTCGAAAACAAGGTTTCAGGTGACGCCCCCAGAATAAAATTTGGACGGGGGGTTCAGTGGTGGCATTGTG
CTATGACACCAATATAACCCTCACAAACCCCTTGGGCAATAAATACTAGTGTAGGAATGAAACATTCTGA
ATATCTTTAACAATAGAAATCCATGGGGTGGGGACAAGCCGTAAAGACTGGATGTCCATCTCACACGAAT
TTATGGCTATGGGCAACACATAATCCTAGTGCAATATGATACTGGGGTTATTAAGATGTGTCCCAGGCAG
GGACCAAGACAGGTGAACCATGTTGTTACACTCTATTTGTAACAAGGGGAAAGAGAGTGGACGCCGACAG
CAGCGGACTCCACTGGTTGTCTCTAACACCCCCGAAAATTAAACGGGGCTCCACGCCAATGGGGCCCATA
AACAAAGACAAGTGGCCACTCTTTTTTTTGAAATTGTGGAGTGGGGGCACGCGTCAGCCCCCACACGCCG
CCCTGCGGTTTTGGACTGTAAAATAAGGGTGTAATAACTTGGCTGATTGTAACCCCGCTAACCACTGCGG
TCAAACCACTTGCCCACAAAACCACTAATGGCACCCCGGGGAATACCTGCATAAGTAGGTGGGCGGGCCA
AGATAGGGGCGCGATTGCTGCGATCTGGAGGACAAATTACACACACTTGCGCCTGAGCGCCAAGCACAGG
GTTGTTGGTCCTCATATTCACGAGGTCGCTGAGAGCACGGTGGGCTAATGTTGCCATGGGTAGCATATAC
TACCCAAATATCTGGATAGCATATGCTATCCTAATCTATATCTGGGTAGCATAGGCTATCCTAATCTATA
TCTGGGTAGCATATGCTATCCTAATCTATATCTGGGTAGTATATGCTATCCTAATTTATATCTGGGTAGC
ATAGGCTATCCTAATCTATATCTGGGTAGCATATGCTATCCTAATCTATATCTGGGTAGTATATGCTATC
CTAATCTGTATCCGGGTAGCATATGCTATCCTAATAGAGATTAGGGTAGTATATGCTATCCTAATTTATA
TCTGGGTAGCATATACTACCCAAATATCTGGATAGCATATGCTATCCTAATCTATATCTGGGTAGCATAT
GCTATCCTAATCTATATCTGGGTAGCATAGGCTATCCTAATCTATATCTGGGTAGCATATGCTATCCTAA
TCTATATCTGGGTAGTATATGCTATCCTAATTTATATCTGGGTAGCATAGGCTATCCTAATCTATATCTG
GGTAGCATATGCTATCCTAATCTATATCTGGGTAGTATATGCTATCCTAATCTGTATCCGGGTAGCATAT
GCTATCCTCATGCATATACAGTCAGCATATGATACCCAGTAGTAGAGTGGGAGTGCTATCCTTTGCATAT
GCCGCCACCTCCCAAGGGGGCGTGAATTTTCGCTGCTTGTCCTTTTCCTGCTGGTTGCTCCCATTCTTAG
GTGAATTTAAGGAGGCCAGGCTAAAGCCGTCGCATGTCTGATTGCTCACCAGGTAAATGTCGCTAATGTT
TTCCAACGCGAGAAGGTGTTGAGCGCGGAGCTGAGTGACGTGACAACATGGGTATGCCCAATTGCCCCAT
GTTGGGAGGACGAAAATGGTGACAAGACAGATGGCCAGAAATACACCAACAGCACGCATGATGTCTACTG
GGGATTTATTCTTTAGTGCGGGGGAATACACGGCTTTTAATACGATTGAGGGCGTCTCCTAACAAGTTAC
ATCACTCCTGCCCTTCCTCACCCTCATCTCCATCACCTCCTTCATCTCCGTCATCTCCGTCATCACCCTC
CGCGGCAGCCCCTTCCACCATAGGTGGAAACCAGGGAGGCAAATCTACTCCATCGTCAAAGCTGCACACA
GTCACCCTGATATTGCAGGTAGGAGCGGGCTTTGTCATAACAAGGTCCTTAATCGCATCCTTCAAAACCT
CAGCAAATATATGAGTTTGTAAAAAGACCATGAAATAACAGACAATGGACTCCCTTAGCGGGCCAGGTTG
TGGGCCGGGTCCAGGGGCCATTCCAAAGGGGAGACGACTCAATGGTGTAAGACGACATTGTGGAATAGCA
AGGGCAGTTCCTCGCCTTAGGTTGTAAAGGGAGGTCTTACTACCTCCATATACGAACACACCGGCGACCC
AAGTTCCTTCGTCGGTAGTCCTTTCTACGTGACTCCTAGCCAGGAGAGCTCTTAAACCTTCTGCAATGTT
CTCAAATTTCGGGTTGGAACCTCCTTGACCACGATGCTTTCCAAACCACCCTCCTTTTTTGCGCCTGCCT
CCATCACCCTGACCCCGGGGTCCAGTGCTTGGGCCTTCTCCTGGGTCATCTGCGGGGCCCTGCTCTATCG
CTCCCGGGGGCACGTCAGGCTCACCATCTGGGCCACCTTCTTGGTGGTATTCAAAATAATCGGCTTCCCC
TACAGGGTGGAAAAATGGCCTTCTACCTGGAGGGGGCCTGCGCGGTGGAGACCCGGATGATGATGACTGA
CTACTGGGACTCCTGGGCCTCTTTTCTCCACGTCCACGACCTCTCCCCCTGGCTCTTTCACGACTTCCCC
CCCTGGCTCTTTCACGTCCTCTACCCCGGCGGCCTCCACTACCTCCTCGACCCCGGCCTCCACTACCTCC
TCGACCCCGGCCTCCACTGCCTCCTCGACCCCGGCCTCCACCTCCTGCTCCTGCCCCTCCTGCTCCTGCC
CCTCCTCCTGCTCCTGCCCCTCCTGCCCCTCCTGCTCCTGCCCCTCCTGCCCCTCCTGCTCCTGCCCCTC
CTGCCCCTCCTGCTCCTGCCCCTCCTGCCCCTCCTCCTGCTCCTGCCCCTCCTGCCCCTCCTCCTGCTCC
TGCCCCTCCTGCCCCTCCTGCTCCTGCCCCTCCTGCCCCTCCTGCTCCTGCCCCTCCTGCCCCTCCTGCT
CCTGCCCCTCCTGCTCCTGCCCCTCCTGCTCCTGCCCCTCCTGCTCCTGCCCCTCCTGCCCCTCCTGCCC
CTCCTCCTGCTCCTGCCCCTCCTGCTCCTGCCCCTCCTGCCCCTCCTGCCCCTCCTGCTCCTGCCCCTCC
TCCTGCTCCTGCCCCTCCTGCCCCTCCTGCCCCTCCTCCTGCTCCTGCCCCTCCTGCCCCTCCTCCTGCT
CCTGCCCCTCCTCCTGCTCCTGCCCCTCCTGCCCCTCCTGCCCCTCCTCCTGCTCCTGCCCCTCCTGCCC
CTCCTCCTGCTCCTGCCCCTCCTCCTGCTCCTGCCCCTCCTGCCCCTCCTGCCCCTCCTCCTGCTCCTGC
CCCTCCTCCTGCTCCTGCCCCTCCTGCCCCTCCTGCCCCTCCTGCCCCTCCTCCTGCTCCTGCCCCTCCT
CCTGCTCCTGCCCCTCCTGCTCCTGCCCCTCCCGCTCCTGCTCCTGCTCCTGTTCCACCGTGGGTCCCTT
TGCAGCCAATGCAACTTGGACGTTTTTGGGGTCTCCGGACACCATCTCTATGTCTTGGCCCTGATCCTGA
GCCGCCCGGGGCTCCTGGTCTTCCGCCTCCTCGTCCTCGTCCTCTTCCCCGTCCTCGTCCATGGTTATCA
CCCCCTCTTCTTTGAGGTCCACTGCCGCCGGAGCCTTCTGGTCCAGATGTGTCTCCCTTCTCTCCTAGGC
CATTTCCAGGTCCTGTACCTGGCCCCTCGTCAGACATGATTCACACTAAAAGAGATCAATAGACATCTTT
ATTAGACGACGCTCAGTGAATACAGGGAGTGCAGACTCCTGCCCCCTCCAACAGCCCCCCCACCCTCATC
CCCTTCATGGTCGCTGTCAGACAGATCCAGGTCTGAAAATTCCCCATCCTCCGAACCATCCTCGTCCTCA
TCACCAATTACTCGCAGCCCGGAAAACTCCCGCTGAACATCCTCAAGATTTGCGTCCTGAGCCTCAAGCC
AGGCCTCAAATTCCTCGTCCCCCTTTTTGCTGGACGGTAGGGATGGGGATTCTCGGGACCCCTCCTCTTC
CTCTTCAAGGTCACCAGACAGAGATGCTACTGGGGCAACGGAAGAAAAGCTGGGTGCGGCCTGTGAGGAT
CAGCTTATCGATGATAAGCTGTCAAACATGAGAATTCTTGAAGACGAAAGGGCCTCGTGATACGCCTATT
TTTATAGGTTAATGTCATGATAATAATGGTTTCTTAGACGTCAGGTGGCACTTTTCGGGGAAATGTGCGC
GGAACCCCTATTTGTTTATTTTTCTAAATACATTCAAATATGTATCCGCTCATGAGACAATAACCCTGAT
AAATGCTTCAATAATATTGAAAAAGGAAGAGTATGAGTATTCAACATTTCCGTGTCGCCCTTATTCCCTT
TTTTGCGGCATTTTGCCTTCCTGTTTTTGCTCACCCAGAAACGCTGGTGAAAGTAAAAGATGCTGAAGAT
CAGTTGGGTGCACGAGTGGGTTACATCGAACTGGATCTCAACAGCGGTAAGATCCTTGAGAGTTTTCGCC
CCGAAGAACGTTTTCCAATGATGAGCACTTTTAAAGTTCTGCTATGTGGCGCGGTATTATCCCGTGTTGA
CGCCGGGCAAGAGCAACTCGGTCGCCGCATACACTATTCTCAGAATGACTTGGTTGAGTACTCACCAGTC
ACAGAAAAGCATCTTACGGATGGCATGACAGTAAGAGAATTATGCAGTGCTGCCATAACCATGAGTGATA
ACACTGCGGCCAACTTACTTCTGACAACGATCGGAGGACCGAAGGAGCTAACCGCTTTTTTGCACAACAT
GGGGGATCATGTAACTCGCCTTGATCGTTGGGAACCGGAGCTGAATGAAGCCATACCAAACGACGAGCGT
GACACCACGATGCCTGCAGCAATGGCAACAACGTTGCGCAAACTATTAACTGGCGAACTACTTACTCTAG
CTTCCCGGCAACAATTAATAGACTGGATGGAGGCGGATAAAGTTGCAGGACCACTTCTGCGCTCGGCCCT
TCCGGCTGGCTGGTTTATTGCTGATAAATCTGGAGCCGGTGAGCGTGGGTCTCGCGGTATCATTGCAGCA
CTGGGGCCAGATGGTAAGCCCTCCCGTATCGTAGTTATCTACACGACGGGGAGTCAGGCAACTATGGATG
AACGAAATAGACAGATCGCTGAGATAGGTGCCTCACTGATTAAGCATTGGTAACTGTCAGACCAAGTTTA
CTCATATATACTTTAGATTGATTTAAAACTTCATTTTTAATTTAAAAGGATCTAGGTGAAGATCCTTTTT
GATAATCTCATGACCAAAATCCCTTAACGTGAGTTTTCGTTCCACTGAGCGTCAGACCCCGTAGAAAAGA
TCAAAGGATCTTCTTGAGATCCTTTTTTTCTGCGCGTAATCTGCTGCTTGCAAACAAAAAAACCACCGCT
ACCAGCGGTGGTTTGTTTGCCGGATCAAGAGCTACCAACTCTTTTTCCGAAGGTAACTGGCTTCAGCAGA
GCGCAGATACCAAATACTGTCCTTCTAGTGTAGCCGTAGTTAGGCCACCACTTCAAGAACTCTGTAGCAC
CGCCTACATACCTCGCTCTGCTAATCCTGTTACCAGTGGCTGCTGCCAGTGGCGATAAGTCGTGTCTTAC
CGGGTTGGACTCAAGACGATAGTTACCGGATAAGGCGCAGCGGTCGGGCTGAACGGGGGGTTCGTGCACA
CAGCCCAGCTTGGAGCGAACGACCTACACCGAACTGAGATACCTACAGCGTGAGCTATGAGAAAGCGCCA
CGCTTCCCGAAGGGAGAAAGGCGGACAGGTATCCGGTAAGCGGCAGGGTCGGAACAGGAGAGCGCACGAG
GGAGCTTCCAGGGGGAAACGCCTGGTATCTTTATAGTCCTGTCGGGTTTCGCCACCTCTGACTTGAGCGT
CGATTTTTGTGATGCTCGTCAGGGGGGCGGAGCCTATGGAAAAACGCCAGCAACGCGGCCTTTTTACGGT
TCCTGGCCTTTTGCTGGCCTTGAAGCTGTCCCTGATGGTCGTCATCTACCTGCCTGGACAGCATGGCCTG
CAACGCGGGCATCCCGATGCCGCCGGAAGCGAGAAGAATCATAATGGGGAAGGCCATCCAGCCTCGCGTC
GCGAACGCCAGCAAGACGTAGCCCAGCGCGTCGGCCCCGAGATGCGCCGCGTGCGGCTGCTGGAGATGGC
GGACGCGATGGATATGTTCTGCCAAGGGTTGGTTTGCGCATTCACAGTTCTCCGCAAGAATTGATTGGCT
CCAATTCTTGGAGTGGTGAATCCGTTAGCGAGGTGCCGCCCTGCTTCATCCCCGTGGCCCGTTGCTCGCG
TTTGCTGGCGGTGTCCCCGGAAGAAATATATTTGCATGTCTTTAGTTCTATGATGACACAAACCCCGCCC
AGCGTCTTGTCATTGGCGAATTCGAACACGCAGATGCAGTCGGGGCGGCGCGGTCCGAGGTCCACTTCGC
ATATTAAGGTGACGCGTGTGGCCTCGAACACCGAGCGACCCTGCAGCGACCCGCTTAACAGCGTCAACAG
CGTGCCGCAGATCCCGGGGGGCAATGAGATATGAAAAAGCCTGAACTCACCGCGACGTCTGTCGAGAAGT
TTCTGATCGAAAAGTTCGACAGCGTCTCCGACCTGATGCAGCTCTCGGAGGGCGAAGAATCTCGTGCTTT
CAGCTTCGATGTAGGAGGGCGTGGATATGTCCTGCGGGTAAATAGCTGCGCCGATGGTTTCTACAAAGAT
CGTTATGTTTATCGGCACTTTGCATCGGCCGCGCTCCCGATTCCGGAAGTGCTTGACATTGGGGAATTCA
GCGAGAGCCTGACCTATTGCATCTCCCGCCGTGCACAGGGTGTCACGTTGCAAGACCTGCCTGAAACCGA
ACTGCCCGCTGTTCTGCAGCCGGTCGCGGAGGCCATGGATGCGATCGCTGCGGCCGATCTTAGCCAGACG
AGCGGGTTCGGCCCATTCGGACCGCAAGGAATCGGTCAATACACTACATGGCGTGATTTCATATGCGCGA
TTGCTGATCCCCATGTGTATCACTGGCAAACTGTGATGGACGACACCGTCAGTGCGTCCGTCGCGCAGGC
TCTCGATGAGCTGATGCTTTGGGCCGAGGACTGCCCCGAAGTCCGGCACCTCGTGCACGCGGATTTCGGC
TCCAACAATGTCCTGACGGACAATGGCCGCATAACAGCGGTCATTGACTGGAGCGAGGCGATGTTCGGGG
ATTCCCAATACGAGGTCGCCAACATCTTCTTCTGGAGGCCGTGGTTGGCTTGTATGGAGCAGCAGACGCG
CTACTTCGAGCGGAGGCATCCGGAGCTTGCAGGATCGCCGCGGCTCCGGGCGTATATGCTCCGCATTGGT
CTTGACCAACTCTATCAGAGCTTGGTTGACGGCAATTTCGATGATGCAGCTTGGGCGCAGGGTCGATGCG
ACGCAATCGTCCGATCCGGAGCCGGGACTGTCGGGCGTACACAAATCGCCCGCAGAAGCGCGGCCGTCTG
GACCGATGGCTGTGTAGAAGTACTCGCCGATAGTGGAAACCGACGCCCCAGCACTCGTCCGGATCGGGAG
ATGGGGGAGGCTAACTGAAACACGGAAGGAGACAATACCGGAAGGAACCCGCGCTATGACGGCAATAAAA
AGACAGAATAAAACGCACGGGTGTTGGGTCGTTTGTTCATAAACGCGGGGTTCGGTCCCAGGGCTGGCAC
TCTGTCGATACCCCACCGAGACCCCATTGGGGCCAATACGCCCGCGTTTCTTCCTTTTCCCCACCCCACC
CCCCAAGTTCGGGTGAAGGCCCAGGGCTCGCAGCCAACGTCGGGGCGGCAGGCCCTGCCATAGCCACTGG
CCCCGTGGGTTAGGGACGGGGTCCCCCATGGGGAATGGTTTATGGTTCGTGGGGGTTATTATTTTGGGCG
TTGCGTGGGGTCAGGTCCACGACTGGACTGAGCAGACAGACCCATGGTTTTTGGATGGCCTGGGCATGGA
CCGCATGTACTGGCGCGACACGAACACCGGGCGTCTGTGGCTGCCAAACACCCCCGACCCCCAAAAACCA
CCGCGCGGATTTCTGGCGTGCCAAGCTAGTCGACCAATTCTCATGTTTGACAGCTTATCATCGCAGATCC
GGGCAACGTTGTTGCCATTGCTGCAGGCGCAGAACTGGTAGGTATGGAAGATCTATACATTGAATCAATA
TTGGCAATTAGCCATATTAGTCATTGGTTATATAGCATAAATCAATATTGGCTATTGGCCATTGCATACG
TTGTATCTATATCATAATATGTACATTTATATTGGCTCATGTCCAATATGACCGCCATGTTGACATTGAT
TATTGACTAGTTATTAATAGTAATCAATTACGGGGTCATTAGTTCATAGCCCATATATGGAGTTCCGCGT
TACATAACTTACGGTAAATGGCCCGCCTGGCTGACCGCCCAACGACCCCCGCCCATTGACGTCAATAATG
ACGTATGTTCCCATAGTAACGCCAATAGGGACTTTCCATTGACGTCAATGGGTGGAGTATTTACGGTAAA
CTGCCCACTTGGCAGTACATCAAGTGTATCATATGCCAAGTCCGCCCCCTATTGACGTCAATGACGGTAA
ATGGCCCGCCTGGCATTATGCCCAGTACATGACCTTACGGGACTTTCCTACTTGGCAGTACATCTACGTA
TTAGTCATCGCTATTACCATGGTGATGCGGTTTTGGCAGTACACCAATGGGCGTGGATAGCGGTTTGACT
CACGGGGATTTCCAAGTCTCCACCCCATTGACGTCAATGGGAGTTTGTTTTGGCACCAAAATCAACGGGA
CTTTCCAAAATGTCGTAATAACCCCGCCCCGTTGACGCAAATGGGCGGTAGGCGTGTACGGTGGGAGGTC
TATATAAGCAGAGCTCGTTTAGTGAACCGTCAGATCTCTAGAAGCTGGGTACCAGCTGCTAGC
