>Addgene plasmid #123268 | pCEP4-CH111gp160 | addgene partial sequence | sequence record 239668 | Addgene Partial NGS Result
AAGAGATCAATAGACATCTTTATTAGACGACGCTCAGTGAATACAGGGAGTGCAGACTCCTGCCCCCTCC
AACAGCCCCCCCACCCTCATCCCCTTCATGGTCGCTGTCAGACAGATCCAGGTCTGAAAATTCCCCATCC
TCCGAACCATCCTCGTCCTCATCACCAATTACTCGCAGCCCGGAAAACTCCCGCTGAACATCCTCAAGAT
TTGCGTCCTGAGCCTCAAGCCAGGCCTCAAATTCCTCGTCCCCCTTTTTGCTGGACGGTAGGGATGGGGA
TTCTCGGGACCCCTCCTCTTCCTCTTCAAGGTCACCAGACAGAGATGCTACTGGGGCAACGGAAGAAAAG
CTGGGTGCGGCCTGTGAGGATCAGCTTATCGATGATAAGCTGTCAAACATGAGAATTCTTGAAGACGAAA
GGGCCTCGTGATACGCCTATTTTTATAGGTTAATGTCATGATAATAATGGTTTCTTAGACGTCAGGTGGC
ACTTTTCGGGGAAATGTGCGCGGAACCCCTATTTGTTTATTTTTCTAAATACATTCAAATATGTATCCGC
TCATGAGACAATAACCCTGATAAATGCTTCAATAATATTGAAAAAGGAAGAGTATGAGTATTCAACATTT
CCGTGTCGCCCTTATTCCCTTTTTTGCGGCATTTTGCCTTCCTGTTTTTGCTCACCCAGAAACGCTGGTG
AAAGTAAAAGATGCTGAAGATCAGTTGGGTGCACGAGTGGGTTACATCGAACTGGATCTCAACAGCGGTA
AGATCCTTGAGAGTTTTCGCCCCGAAGAACGTTTTCCAATGATGAGCACTTTTAAAGTTCTGCTATGTGG
CGCGGTATTATCCCGTGTTGACGCCGGGCAAGAGCAACTCGGTCGCCGCATACACTATTCTCAGAATGAC
TTGGTTGAGTACTCACCAGTCACAGAAAAGCATCTTACGGATGGCATGACAGTAAGAGAATTATGCAGTG
CTGCCATAACCATGAGTGATAACACTGCGGCCAACTTACTTCTGACAACGATCGGAGGACCGAAGGAGCT
AACCGCTTTTTTGCACAACATGGGGGATCATGTAACTCGCCTTGATCGTTGGGAACCGGAGCTGAATGAA
GCCATACCAAACGACGAGCGTGACACCACGATGCCTGCAGCAATGGCAACAACGTTGCGCAAACTATTAA
CTGGCGAACTACTTACTCTAGCTTCCCGGCAACAATTAATAGACTGGATGGAGGCGGATAAAGTTGCAGG
ACCACTTCTGCGCTCGGCCCTTCCGGCTGGCTGGTTTATTGCTGATAAATCTGGAGCCGGTGAGCGTGGG
TCTCGCGGTATCATTGCAGCACTGGGGCCAGATGGTAAGCCCTCCCGTATCGTAGTTATCTACACGACGG
GGAGTCAGGCAACTATGGATGAACGAAATAGACAGATCGCTGAGATAGGTGCCTCACTGATTAAGCATTG
GTAACTGTCAGACCAAGTTTACTCATATATACTTTAGATTGATTTAAAACTTCATTTTTAATTTAAAAGG
ATCTAGGTGAAGATCCTTTTTGATAATCTCATGACCAAAATCCCTTAACGTGAGTTTTCGTTCCACTGAG
CGTCAGACCCCGTAGAAAAGATCAAAGGATCTTCTTGAGATCCTTTTTTTCTGCGCGTAATCTGCTGCTT
GCAAACAAAAAAACCACCGCTACCAGCGGTGGTTTGTTTGCCGGATCAAGAGCTACCAACTCTTTTTCCG
AAGGTAACTGGCTTCAGCAGAGCGCAGATACCAAATACTGTCCTTCTAGTGTAGCCGTAGTTAGGCCACC
ACTTCAAGAACTCTGTAGCACCGCCTACATACCTCGCTCTGCTAATCCTGTTACCAGTGGCTGCTGCCAG
TGGCGATAAGTCGTGTCTTACCGGGTTGGACTCAAGACGATAGTTACCGGATAAGGCGCAGCGGTCGGGC
TGAACGGGGGGTTCGTGCACACAGCCCAGCTTGGAGCGAACGACCTACACCGAACTGAGATACCTACAGC
GTGAGCTATGAGAAAGCGCCACGCTTCCCGAAGGGAGAAAGGCGGACAGGTATCCGGTAAGCGGCAGGGT
CGGAACAGGAGAGCGCACGAGGGAGCTTCCAGGGGGAAACGCCTGGTATCTTTATAGTCCTGTCGGGTTT
CGCCACCTCTGACTTGAGCGTCGATTTTTGTGATGCTCGTCAGGGGGGCGGAGCCTATGGAAAAACGCCA
GCAACGCGGCCTTTTTACGGTTCCTGGCCTTTTGCTGGCCTTGAAGCTGTCCCTGATGGTCGTCATCTAC
CTGCCTGGACAGCATGGCCTGCAACGCGGGCATCCCGATGCCGCCGGAAGCGAGAAGAATCATAATGGGG
AAGGCCATCCAGCCTCGCGTCGCGAACGCCAGCAAGACGTAGCCCAGCGCGTCGGCCCCGAGATGCGCCG
CGTGCGGCTGCTGGAGATGGCGGACGCGATGGATATGTTCTGCCAAGGGTTGGTTTGCGCATTCACAGTT
CTCCGCAAGAATTGATTGGCTCCAATTCTTGGAGTGGTGAATCCGTTAGCGAGGTGCCGCCCTGCTTCAT
CCCCGTGGCCCGTTGCTCGCGTTTGCTGGCGGTGTCCCCGGAAGAAATATATTTGCATGTCTTTAGTTCT
ATGATGACACAAACCCCGCCCAGCGTCTTGTCATTGGCGAATTCGAACACGCAGATGCAGTCGGGGCGGC
GCGGTCCGAGGTCCACTTCGCATATTAAGGTGACGCGTGTGGCCTCGAACACCGAGCGACCCTGCAGCGA
CCCGCTTAACAGCGTCAACAGCGTGCCGCAGATCCCGGGGGGCAATGAGATATGAAAAAGCCTGAACTCA
CCGCGACGTCTGTCGAGAAGTTTCTGATCGAAAAGTTCGACAGCGTCTCCGACCTGATGCAGCTCTCGGA
GGGCGAAGAATCTCGTGCTTTCAGCTTCGATGTAGGAGGGCGTGGATATGTCCTGCGGGTAAATAGCTGC
GCCGATGGTTTCTACAAAGATCGTTATGTTTATCGGCACTTTGCATCGGCCGCGCTCCCGATTCCGGAAG
TGCTTGACATTGGGGAATTCAGCGAGAGCCTGACCTATTGCATCTCCCGCCGTGCACAGGGTGTCACGTT
GCAAGACCTGCCTGAAACCGAACTGCCCGCTGTTCTGCAGCCGGTCGCGGAGGCCATGGATGCGATCGCT
GCGGCCGATCTTAGCCAGACGAGCGGGTTCGGCCCATTCGGACCGCAAGGAATCGGTCAATACACTACAT
GGCGTGATTTCATATGCGCGATTGCTGATCCCCATGTGTATCACTGGCAAACTGTGATGGACGACACCGT
CAGTGCGTCCGTCGCGCAGGCTCTCGATGAGCTGATGCTTTGGGCCGAGGACTGCCCCGAAGTCCGGCAC
CTCGTGCACGCGGATTTCGGCTCCAACAATGTCCTGACGGACAATGGCCGCATAACAGCGGTCATTGACT
GGAGCGAGGCGATGTTCGGGGATTCCCAATACGAGGTCGCCAACATCTTCTTCTGGAGGCCGTGGTTGGC
TTGTATGGAGCAGCAGACGCGCTACTTCGAGCGGAGGCATCCGGAGCTTGCAGGATCGCCGCGGCTCCGG
GCGTATATGCTCCGCATTGGTCTTGACCAACTCTATCAGAGCTTGGTTGACGGCAATTTCGATGATGCAG
CTTGGGCGCAGGGTCGATGCGACGCAATCGTCCGATCCGGAGCCGGGACTGTCGGGCGTACACAAATCGC
CCGCAGAAGCGCGGCCGTCTGGACCGATGGCTGTGTAGAAGTACTCGCCGATAGTGGAAACCGACGCCCC
AGCACTCGTCCGGATCGGGAGATGGGGGAGGCTAACTGAAACACGGAAGGAGACAATACCGGAAGGAACC
CGCGCTATGACGGCAATAAAAAGACAGAATAAAACGCACGGGTGTTGGGTCGTTTGTTCATAAACGCGGG
GTTCGGTCCCAGGGCTGGCACTCTGTCGATACCCCACCGAGACCCCATTGGGGCCAATACGCCCGCGTTT
CTTCCTTTTCCCCACCCCACCCCCCAAGTTCGGGTGAAGGCCCAGGGCTCGCAGCCAACGTCGGGGCGGC
AGGCCCTGCCATAGCCACTGGCCCCGTGGGTTAGGGACGGGGTCCCCCATGGGGAATGGTTTATGGTTCG
TGGGGGTTATTATTTTGGGCGTTGCGTGGGGTCAGGTCCACGACTGGACTGAGCAGACAGACCCATGGTT
TTTGGATGGCCTGGGCATGGACCGCATGTACTGGCGCGACACGAACACCGGGCGTCTGTGGCTGCCAAAC
ACCCCCGACCCCCAAAAACCACCGCGCGGATTTCTGGCGTGCCAAGCTAGTCGACCAATTCTCATGTTTG
ACAGCTTATCATCGCAGATCCGGGCAACGTTGTTGCCATTGCTGCAGGCGCAGAACTGGTAGGTATGGAA
GATCTATACATTGAATCAATATTGGCAATTAGCCATATTAGTCATTGGTTATATAGCATAAATCAATATT
GGCTATTGGCCATTGCATACGTTGTATCTATATCATAATATGTACATTTATATTGGCTCATGTCCAATAT
GACCGCCATGTTGACATTGATTATTGACTAGTTATTAATAGTAATCAATTACGGGGTCATTAGTTCATAG
CCCATATATGGAGTTCCGCGTTACATAACTTACGGTAAATGGCCCGCCTGGCTGACCGCCCAACGACCCC
CGCCCATTGACGTCAATAATGACGTATGTTCCCATAGTAACGCCAATAGGGACTTTCCATTGACGTCAAT
GGGTGGAGTATTTACGGTAAACTGCCCACTTGGCAGTACATCAAGTGTATCATATGCCAAGTCCGCCCCC
TATTGACGTCAATGACGGTAAATGGCCCGCCTGGCATTATGCCCAGTACATGACCTTACGGGACTTTCCT
ACTTGGCAGTACATCTACGTATTAGTCATCGCTATTACCATGGTGATGCGGTTTTGGCAGTACACCAATG
GGCGTGGATAGCGGTTTGACTCACGGGGATTTCCAAGTCTCCACCCCATTGACGTCAATGGGAGTTTGTT
TTGGCACCAAAATCAACGGGACTTTCCAAAATGTCGTAATAACCCCGCCCCGTTGACGCAAATGGGCGGT
AGGCGTGTACGGTGGGAGGTCTATATAAGCAGAGCTCGTTTAGTGAACCGTCAGATCTCTAGAAGCTGGG
TACCAGCTGCTAGCGCCACCATGCCCATGGGTAGTCTGCAGCCTTTGGCTACTCTTTACTTGTTGGGTAT
GTTGGTAGCGAGCGTCCTCGCAGTCGGGAATTTGTGGGTTACAGTTTATTACGGGGTCCCGGTGTGGAAG
GAGGCGACGACCACATTGTTTTGCGCCTCCGATGCAAAGGCTTACGACACGGAAGTTCACAACGTTTGGG
CCACCCATGCGTGCGTGCCTACGGACCCTAATCCACAGGAGATGTTCATGCCCAATGTCACCGAAAATTT
TAATATGTGGAAAAACGACATGGTAAATCAAATGCATGAGGATGTCATAAGTCTCTGGGACCAAAGTCTG
AAGCCATGCGTGAAATTGACCCCGCTCTGCGTGACACTGGAGTGTAAAAACGTGTCACGAAATAATTCCA
GTTCAAATGGTACTGGTACAAACAATGAAGCGTATCGAGAGGGAATGAAGGAAATAAAGAACTGCTCTTT
TAATGCCACTGCCGAGCTTAGAGACCGGAAGCAGAACGTGTATGCACTGTTTTACAGGCTTGACATCGTA
CCTCTTGCGGAGAACAGTAGCGAATATAGGCTTATCAATTGCAACACCAGCGCAATTACTCAAGCCTGCC
CCAAAGTGACTTTTGACCCGATTCCTATACACTACTGCACACCAGCAGGGTACGCAATTCTTAAGTGTAG
CGACAAAACCTTCAACGGCACTGGCCCCTGTTCAAATGTCTCCACAGTTCAATGTACTCACGGAATACGA
CCGGTCGTAAGTACACAGTTGCTGCTGAACGGTTCTCTGGCCGAAGAGGAGATCATCATCCGCTCTGAGA
ACCTCACGAACAATGCCAAGACAATAATCGTACAGCTTAACCAGAGCGTGGAAATAGTTTGCACACGCCC
TAACAATAACACTAGAAAGTCAATCAGGATCGGACCAGGGCAGACGTTTTATGCGACAGGAGGAATAATA
GGCGACATCCGACAAGCGTACTGTAACATTTCCCGGAATAAATGGAACGAGACATTGAGAATGGTAGGTA
AAAAATTGGCGGAACATTTTCCTAACAAAACCATCAATTTTACATCCTCCTCCGGGGGAGATCTGGAAAT
CACGACGCACAGTTTTACGTGTAGGGGAGAATTCTTCTATTGCAACACCTCCGGACTGTTTAATGGTACG
TACATGCCCAACGGTACGTATATGTTCAACTCTACGAATGCCACGATCACAATCCCGTGTAGAATTAAGC
AGATCATCAATATGTGGCAAGGGGTCGGCCGAGCCATATATGCTCCGCCTATAGCGGGCAATATCACCTG
CAAATCCAACATAACGGGTCTTCTTCTTGTACGCGACGGTGGAGAAACAAACGATACCAATACCACCGAG
ACATTTAGACCAGGCGGAGGAGATATGCGAGATAATTGGCGGAGCGAATTGTACAAGTACAAGGTGGTCG
AGATAAAGCCTTTGGGTGTGGCACCCACGGGCGCAAAGCGCAGAATAGTCGGAAGAGAAAAGAGAGCAGT
TGGGCTCGGCGCTGCTTTTCTTGGTTTCCTCAGCGTTGCCGGTAGTACGATGGGAGCAGCGTCAATGACC
CTGACTGTCCAAGCGCGACAGCTCCTTAGCGGAATAGTGCAACAACAGAGCAACCTGCTGCGGGCAATTG
AAGCACAGCAGCATTTGCTCCAACTGACTGTCTGGGGTATAAAGCAACTGCAGGCCAGGGTTTTGGCCAT
AGAGAGATACCTCAAAGATCAACAGCTCCTGGGTATCTGGGGGTGTTCAGGAAAGCTCATCTGTACGACC
ACAGTACCCTGGAACTCTTCCTGGAGCAATAAAAACCTTACTGAGATCTGGGATAATATGACTTGGATGC
AGTGGGACAAGGAAATCTCCAACTACACCAATACGATTTATTGGTTGCTTGAGGAGTCACAGAATCAGCA
AGAGAAGAACGAAAAGGATCTCCTCGCCCTCGATTCATGGAACAATTTGTGGAACTGGTTCGATATTTCT
AAATGGCTGTGGTACATCAAGATATTCATAATGATCGTCGGCGGACTTATCGGTCTCCGAATCATATTTG
CGGTACTCAGTATCGTGAACAGGGTACGGCAAGGGTACAGTCCCCTTAGCTTTCAAACACTTACCCCGAA
CCCTGGCGGACCTGACAGGCTTGGACGAATCGAGGAGGAAGGAGGAGAACAAGATCGCCGCAGGTCTATT
AGACTGGTATCCGGCTTCCTCGCGCTTGCGTGGGACGATTTGCGAAACTTGTGTTTGTTTAGTTATCATC
AGTTGAGGGATTTCATCCTCGTCGCGGCGCGCGTCGTCGAGCTTTTGGGTCAAAGAGGATGGGAAGCGCT
CAAGTACCTCGGCAGTTTGGTACAATATTGGGGGCAAGAATTGAAAAAATCTGCTATCTCACTGATTGAT
ACTATTGCCATAGCCGTTGCTGAAGGAACTGATCGGATTATAGAGTTGATCCAGGGCCTTTGCCGCGCTA
TATACCATATTCCACGAAGGATCCGGCAGGGATTTGAGGCAGCGTTGCAATAGTAACTCGAGGCCGGCAA
GGCCGGATCCAGACATGATAAGATACATTGATGAGTTTGGACAAACCACAACTAGAATGCAGTGAAAAAA
ATGCTTTATTTGTGAAATTTGTGATGCTATTGCTTTATTTGTAACCATTATAAGCTGCAATAAACAAGTT
AACAACAACAATTGCATTCATTTTATGTTTCAGGTTCAGGGGGAGGTGTGGGAGGTTTTTTAAAGCAAGT
AAAACCTCTACAAATGTGGTATGGCTGATTATGATCCGGCTGCCTCGCGCGTTTCGGTGATGACGGTGAA
AACCTCTGACACATGCAGCTCCCGGAGACGGTCACAGCTTGTCTGTAAGCGGATGCCGGGAGCAGACAAG
CCCGTCAGGGCGCGTCAGCGGGTGTTGGCGGGTGTCGGGGCGCAGCCATGAGGTCGACTCTAGAGGATCG
ATCCCCGCCCCGGACGAACTAAACCTGACTACGACATCTCTGCCCCTTCTTCGCGGGGCAGTGCATGTAA
TCCCTTCAGTTGGTTGGTACAACTTGCCAACTGGGCCCTGTTCCACATGTGACACGGGGGGGGACCAAAC
ACAAAGGGGTTCTCTGACTGTAGTTGACATCCTTATAAATGGATGTGCACATTTGCCAACACTGAGTGGC
TTTCATCCTGGAGCAGACTTTGCAGTCTGTGGACTGCAACACAACATTGCCTTTATGTGTAACTCTTGGC
TGAAGCTCTTACACCAATGCTGGGGGACATGTACCTCCCAGGGGCCCAGGAAGACTACGGGAGGCTACAC
CAACGTCAATCAGAGGGGCCTGTGTAGCTACCGATAAGCGGACCCTCAAGAGGGCATTAGCAATAGTGTT
TATAAGGCCCCCTTGTTAACCCTAAACGGGTAGCATATGCTTCCCGGGTAGTAGTATATACTATCCAGAC
TAACCCTAATTCAATAGCATATGTTACCCAACGGGAAGCATATGCTATCGAATTAGGGTTAGTAAAAGGG
TCCTAAGGAACAGCGATATCTCCCACCCCATGAGCTGTCACGGTTTTATTTACATGGGGTCAGGATTCCA
CGAGGGTAGTGAACCATTTTAGTCACAAGGGCAGTGGCTGAAGATCAAGGAGCGGGCAGTGAACTCTCCT
GAATCTTCGCCTGCTTCTTCATTCTCCTTCGTTTAGCTAATAGAATAACTGCTGAGTTGTGAACAGTAAG
GTGTATGTGAGGTGCTCGAAAACAAGGTTTCAGGTGACGCCCCCAGAATAAAATTTGGACGGGGGGTTCA
GTGGTGGCATTGTGCTATGACACCAATATAACCCTCACAAACCCCTTGGGCAATAAATACTAGTGTAGGA
ATGAAACATTCTGAATATCTTTAACAATAGAAATCCATGGGGTGGGGACAAGCCGTAAAGACTGGATGTC
CATCTCACACGAATTTATGGCTATGGGCAACACATAATCCTAGTGCAATATGATACTGGGGTTATTAAGA
TGTGTCCCAGGCAGGGACCAAGACAGGTGAACCATGTTGTTACACTCTATTTGTAACAAGGGGAAAGAGA
GTGGACGCCGACAGCAGCGGACTCCACTGGTTGTCTCTAACACCCCCGAAAATTAAACGGGGCTCCACGC
CAATGGGGCCCATAAACAAAGACAAGTGGCCACTCTTTTTTTTGAAATTGTGGAGTGGGGGCACGCGTCA
GCCCCCACACGCCGCCCTGCGGTTTTGGACTGTAAAATAAGGGTGTAATAACTTGGCTGATTGTAACCCC
GCTAACCACTGCGGTCAAACCACTTGCCCACAAAACCACTAATGGCACCCCGGGGAATACCTGCATAAGT
AGGTGGGCGGGCCAAGATAGGGGCGCGATTGCTGCGATCTGGAGGACAAATTACACACACTTGCGCCTGA
GCGCCAAGCACAGGGTTGTTGGTCCTCATATTCACGAGGTCGCTGAGAGCACGGTGGGCTAATGTTGCCA
TGGGTAGCATATACTACCCAAATATCTGGATAGCATATGCTATCCTAATCTATATCTGGGTAGCATAGGC
TATCCTAATCTATATCTGGGTAGCATATGCTATCCTAATCTATATCTGGGTAGTATATGCTATCCTAATT
TATATCTGGGTAGCATAGGCTATCCTAATCTATATCTGGGTAGCATATGCTATCCTAATCTATATCTGGG
TAGTATATGCTATCCTAATCTGTATCCGGGTAGCATATGCTATCCTAATAGAGATTAGGGTAGTATATGC
TATCCTAATTTATATCTGGGTAGCATATACTACCCAAATATCTGGATAGCATATGCTATCCTAATCTATA
TCTGGGTAGCATATGCTATCCTAATCTATATCTGGGTAGCATAGGCTATCCTAATCTATATCTGGGTAGC
ATATGCTATCCTAATCTATATCTGGGTAGTATATGCTATCCTAATTTATATCTGGGTAGCATAGGCTATC
CTAATCTATATCTGGGTAGCATATGCTATCCTAATCTATATCTGGGTAGTATATGCTATCCTAATCTGTA
TCCGGGTAGCATATGCTATCCTCATGCATATACAGTCAGCATATGATACCCAGTAGTAGAGTGGGAGTGC
TATCCTTTGCATATGCCGCCACCTCCCAAGGGGGCGTGAATTTTCGCTGCTTGTCCTTTTCCTGCTGGTT
GCTCCCATTCTTAGGTGAATTTAAGGAGGCCAGGCTAAAGCCGTCGCATGTCTGATTGCTCACCAGGTAA
ATGTCGCTAATGTTTTCCAACGCGAGAAGGTGTTGAGCGCGGAGCTGAGTGACGTGACAACATGGGTATG
CCCAATTGCCCCATGTTGGGAGGACGAAAATGGTGACAAGACAGATGGCCAGAAATACACCAACAGCACG
CATGATGTCTACTGGGGATTTATTCTTTAGTGCGGGGGAATACACGGCTTTTAATACGATTGAGGGCGTC
TCCTAACAAGTTACATCACTCCTGCCCTTCCTCACCCTCATCTCCATCACCTCCTTCATCTCCGTCATCT
CCGTCATCACCCTCCGCGGCAGCCCCTTCCACCATAGGTGGAAACCAGGGAGGCAAATCTACTCCATCGT
CAAAGCTGCACACAGTCACCCTGATATTGCAGGTAGGAGCGGGCTTTGTCATAACAAGGTCCTTAATCGC
ATCCTTCAAAACCTCAGCAAATATATGAGTTTGTAAAAAGACCATGAAATAACAGACAATGGACTCCCTT
AGCGGGCCAGGTTGTGGGCCGGGTCCAGGGGCCATTCCAAAGGGGAGACGACTCAATGGTGTAAGACGAC
ATTGTGGAATAGCAAGGGCAGTTCCTCGCCTTAGGTTGTAAAGGGAGGTCTTACTACCTCCATATACGAA
CACACCGGCGACCCAAGTTCCTTCGTCGGTAGTCCTTTCTACGTGACTCCTAGCCAGGAGAGCTCTTAAA
CCTTCTGCAATGTTCTCAAATTTCGGGTTGGAACCTCCTTGACCACGATGCTTTCCAAACCACCCTCCTT
TTTTGCGCCTGCCTCCATCACCCTGACCCCGGGGTCCAGTGCTTGGGCCTTCTCCTGGGTCATCTGCGGG
GCCCTGCTCTATCGCTCCCGGGGGCACGTCAGGCTCACCATCTGGGCCACCTTCTTGGTGGTATTCAAAA
TAATCGGCTTCCCCTACAGGGTGGAAAAATGGCCTTCTACCTGGAGGGGGCCTGCGCGGTGGAGACCCGG
ATGATGATGACTGACTACTGGGACTCCTGGGCCTCTTTTCTCCACGTCCACGACCTCTCCCCCTGGCTCT
TTCACGACTTCCCCCCCTGGCTCTTTCACGTCCTCTACCCCGGCGGCCTCCACTACCTCCTCGACCCCGG
CCTCCACTACCTCCTCGACCCCGGCCTCCACTGCCTCCTCGACCCCGGCCTCCACCTCCTG
